>Addgene plasmid #225887 | Vsx2 mR2-22 +SV40 base prom-GFP-IRES-AP | addgene full sequence | sequence record 446985 | Addgene NGS Result
TGAGAGCTGCTTGAGGGGAGGGGCCCCGGCTTTTTCCCCCCTGAGAACCAGCAGCTCAATAAATAAAGAT
ATCAACCCCCTCCTGTGACCGCCTTCTGCAGGTTATAAATCCTCCTGCTGCTCTCCCAAAACAACACCCT
CAAAAACATGGACGACTGGCTGGCAAGGTGGCTCAGCAGGTAAAGGCACTCACTTGCCACCAATCCTGAT
CACCTGAGTTCCATCCCAAGGACCCCACTGGGTGTTCCTCACACATGATAAATAAAAGATTTTTAAATTT
TATTTATTTATTTATTTATTTTTAAATACAAGTCAGAGTTGTTCAGGACGTCTGCCCATCACTCTGTCCA
TCGGTCTGACTAAACAGTTTTGAATAAAGATGGGTGCATGGTGCGGTGGAAAGAAGCTAAGAGGACAGGT
TGAAGTCTGACTAGAGGGGATAAGCCTCAGCTTCCTGTATGACCCGGGCATGTTACTAAATCTCTGTGTG
CCTCAGTTTGCTCTTCTGTAAAGTGGGTGTTCGTCATAGCAGTGCCCACCTCCAAGAGTTCTGTGAGGAT
GAAAGAATGGAGGAAAAGCATTTAGTACTATAGAGTGGCCACTAAGCCAGCACCCAGAACTTGTCCTACT
TCCTGCTTAGTCTCTGTTTGCCTGTCTGCTTCCAAAGATGAGTTACTAGAATTCAAGGAATGGCTTTTTT
TTAAAGATTTATTTATTTATTATATGTAAGCTCGAGATCTGCGATCTGCATCTCAATTAGTCAGCAACCA
TAGTCCCGCCCCTAACTCCGCCCATCCCGCCCCTAACTCCGCCCAGTTCCGCCCATTCTCCGCCCCATCG
CTGACTAATTTTTTTTATTTATGCAGAGGCCGAGGCCGCCTCGGCCTCTGAGCTATTCCAGAAGTAGTGA
GGAGGCTTTTTTGGAGGCCTAGGCTTTTGCAAAAAGCTTGGTACCGCGGGCCCGGGATCCACCGGTCGCC
ACCATGGTGAGCAAGGGCGAGGAGCTGTTCACCGGGGTGGTGCCCATCCTGGTCGAGCTGGACGGCGACG
TAAACGGCCACAAGTTCAGCGTGTCCGGCGAGGGCGAGGGCGATGCCACCTACGGCAAGCTGACCCTGAA
GTTCATCTGCACCACCGGCAAGCTGCCCGTGCCCTGGCCCACCCTCGTGACCACCCTGACCTACGGCGTG
CAGTGCTTCAGCCGCTACCCCGACCACATGAAGCAGCACGACTTCTTCAAGTCCGCCATGCCCGAAGGCT
ACGTCCAGGAGCGCACCATCTTCTTCAAGGACGACGGCAACTACAAGACCCGCGCCGAGGTGAAGTTCGA
GGGCGACACCCTGGTGAACCGCATCGAGCTGAAGGGCATCGACTTCAAGGAGGACGGCAACATCCTGGGG
CACAAGCTGGAGTACAACTACAACAGCCACAACGTCTATATCATGGCCGACAAGCAGAAGAACGGCATCA
AGGTGAACTTCAAGATCCGCCACAACATCGAGGACGGCAGCGTGCAGCTCGCCGACCACTACCAGCAGAA
CACCCCCATCGGCGACGGCCCCGTGCTGCTGCCCGACAACCACTACCTGAGCACCCAGTCCGCCCTGAGC
AAAGACCCCAACGAGAAGCGCGATCACATGGTCCTGCTGGAGTTCGTGACCGCCGCCGGGATCACTCTCG
GCATGGACGAGCTGTACAAGTAAAGCGGCCAATTCCCCCCCCCCCCCCCCCCCTCTCCCTCCCCCCCCCC
TAACGTTACTGGCCGAAGCCGCTTGGAATAAGGCCGGTGTGCGTTTGTCTATATGTTATTTTCCACCATA
TTGCCGTCTTTTGGCAATGTGAGGGCCCGGAAACCTGGCCCTGTCTTCTTGACGAGCATTCCTAGGGGTC
TTTCCCCTCTCGCCAAAGGAATGCAAGGTCTGTTGAATGTCGTGAAGGAAGCAGTTCCTCTGGAAGCTTC
TTGAAGACAAACAACGTCTGTAGCGACCCTTTGCAGGCAGCGGAACCCCCCACCTGGCGACAGGTGCCTC
TGCGGCCAAAAGCCACGTGTATAAGATACACCTGCAAAGGCGGCACAACCCCAGTGCCACGTTGTGAGTT
GGATAGTTGTGGAAAGAGTCAAATGGCTCTCCTCAAGCGTATTCAACAAGGGGCTGAAGGATGCCCAGAA
GGTACCCCATTGTATGGGATCTGATCTGGGGCCTCGGTGCACATGCTTTACATGTGTTTAGTCGAGGTTA
AAAAAACGTCTAGGCCCCCCGAACCACGGGGACGTGGTTTTCCTTTGAAAAACACGATGATAATATGGGG
TCGAGGCTGCTGCTGCTGCTGCTGCTGGGCCTGAGGCTACAGCTCTCCCTGGGCATCATCCCAGTTGAGG
AGGAGAACCCGGACTTCTGGAACCGCGAGGCAGCCGAGGCCCTGGGTGCCGCCAAGAAGCTGCAGCCTGC
ACAGACAGCCGCCAAGAACCTCATCATCTTCCTGGGCGATGGGATGGGGGTGTCTACGGTGACAGCTGCC
AGGATCCTAAAAGGGCAGAAGAAGGACAAACTGGGGCCTGAGATACCCCTGGCCATGGACCGCTTCCCAT
ATGTGGCTCTGTCCAAGACATACAATGTAGACAAACATGTGCCAGACAGTGGAGCCACAGCCACGGCCTA
CCTGTGCGGGGTCAAGGGCAACTTCCAGACCATTGGCTTGAGTGCAGCCGCCCGCTTTAACCAGTGCAAC
ACGACACGCGGCAACGAGGTCATCTCCGTGATGAATCGGGCCAAGAAAGCAGGGAAGTCAGTGGGAGTGG
TAACCACCACACGAGTGCAGCACGCCTCGCCAGCCGGCACCTACGCCCACACGGTGAACCGCAACTGGTA
CTCGGACGCCGACGTGCCTGCCTCGGCCCGCCAGGAGGGGTGCCAGGACATCGCTACGCAGCTCATCTCC
AACATGGACATTGACGTGATCCTAGGTGGAGGCCGAAAGTACATGTTTCGCATGGGAACCCCAGACCCTG
AGTACCCAGATGACTACAGCCAAGGTGGGACCAGGCTGGACGGGAAGAATCTGGTGCAGGAATGGCTGGC
GAAGCGCCAGGGTGCCCGGTATGTGTGGAACCGCACTGAGCTCATGCAGGCTTCCCTGGACCCGTCTGTG
ACCCATCTCATGGGTCTCTTTGAGCCTGGAGACATGAAATACGAGATCCACCGAGACTCCACACTGGACC
CCTCCCTGATGGAGATGACAGAGGCTGCCCTGCGCCTGCTGAGCAGGAACCCCCGCGGCTTCTTCCTCTT
CGTGGAGGGTGGTCGCATCGACCATGGTCATCATGAAAGCAGGGCTTACCGGGCACTGACTGAGACGATC
ATGTTCGACGACGCCATTGAGAGGGCGGGCCAGCTCACCAGCGAGGAGGACACGCTGAGCCTCGTCACTG
CCGACCACTCCCACGTCTTCTCCTTCGGAGGCTACCCCCTGCGAGGGAGCTCCATCTTCGGGCTGGCCCC
TGGCAAGGCCCGGGACAGGAAGGCCTACACGGTCCTCCTATACGGAAACGGTCCAGGCTATGTGCTCAAG
GACGGCGCCCGGCCGGATGTTACCGAGAGCGAGAGCGGGAGCCCCGAGTATCGGCAGCAGTCAGCAGTGC
CCCTGGACGAAGAGACCCACGCAGGCGAGGACGTGGCGGTGTTCGCGCGCGGCCCGCAGGCGCACCTGGT
TCACGGCGTGCAGGAGCAGACCTTCATAGCGCACGTCATGGCCTTCGCCGCCTGCCTGGAGCCCTACACC
GCCTGCGACCTGGCGCCCCCCGCCGGCACCACCGACGCCGCGCACCCGGGGCGGTCCGTGGTCCCCGCGT
TGCTTCCTCTGCTGGCCGGGACCCTGCTGCTGCTGGAGACGGCCACTGCTCCCTGAGTGTCCCGTCCCTG
GGGCTCCTGCTTCCCCATCCCGGAGTTCTCCTGCTCCCCACCTCCTGTCGTCCTGCCTGGCCTCCAGCCC
GAGTCGTCATCCCCGGAGTCCCTATACAGAGGTCCTGCCATGGAACCTTCCCCTCCCCGTGCGCTCTGGG
GACTGAGCCCATGACACCAAACCTGCCCCTTGGCTGCTCTCGGACTCCCTACCCCAACCCCAGGGACTGC
AGGTTGTGCCCTGTGGCTGCCTGCACCCCAGGAAAGGAGGGGGCTCAGGCCATCCAGCCACCACCTACAG
CCCAGTGGGGTCGAGGATATCGCGGCCGGCCGCACTCCTCAGGTGCAGGCTGCCTATCAGAAGGTGGTGG
CTGGTGTGGCCAATGCCCTGGCTCACAAATACCACTGAGATCTTTTTCCCTCTGCCAAAAATTATGGGGA
CATCATGAAGCCCCTTGAGCATCTGACTTCTGGCTAATAAAGGAAATTTATTTTCATTGCAATAGTGTGT
TGGAATTTTTTGTGTCTCTCACTCGGAAGGACATATGGGAGGGCAAATCATTTAAAACATCAGAATGAGT
ATTTGGTTTAGAGTTTGGCAACATATGCCCATATGCTGGCTGCCATGAACAAAGGTTGGCTATAAAGAGG
TCATCAGTATATGAAACAGCCCCCTGCTGTCCATTCCTTATTCCATAGAAAAGCCTTGACTTGAGGTTAG
ATTTTTTTTATATTTTGTTTTGTGTTATTTTTTTCTTTAACATCCCTAAAATTTTCCTTACATGTTTTAC
TAGCCAGATTTTTCCTCCTCTCCTGACTACTCCCAGTCATAGCTGTCCCTCTTCTCTTATGGAGATCCCT
CGACCTGCAGCCCAAGCTTGGCGTAATCATGGTCATAGCTGTTTCCTGTGTGAAATTGTTATCCGCTCAC
AATTCCACACAACATACGAGCCGGAAGCATAAAGTGTAAAGCCTGGGGTGCCTAATGAGTGAGCTAACTC
ACATTAATTGCGTTGCGCTCACTGCCCGCTTTCCAGTCGGGAAACCTGTCGTGCCAGCGGATCCGCATCT
CAATTAGTCAGCAACCATAGTCCCGCCCCTAACTCCGCCCATCCCGCCCCTAACTCCGCCCAGTTCCGCC
CATTCTCCGCCCCATGGCTGACTAATTTTTTTTATTTATGCAGAGGCCGAGGCCGCCTCGGCCTCTGAGC
TATTCCAGAAGTAGTGAGGAGGCTTTTTTGGAGGCCTAGGCTTTTGCAAAAAGCTAACTTGTTTATTGCA
GCTTATAATGGTTACAAATAAAGCAATAGCATCACAAATTTCACAAATAAAGCATTTTTTTCACTGCATT
CTAGTTGTGGTTTGTCCAAACTCATCAATGTATCTTATCATGTCTGGATCCGCTGCATTAATGAATCGGC
CAACGCGCGGGGAGAGGCGGTTTGCGTATTGGGCGCTCTTCCGCTTCCTCGCTCACTGACTCGCTGCGCT
CGGTCGTTCGGCTGCGGCGAGCGGTATCAGCTCACTCAAAGGCGGTAATACGGTTATCCACAGAATCAGG
GGATAACGCAGGAAAGAACATGTGAGCAAAAGGCCAGCAAAAGGCCAGGAACCGTAAAAAGGCCGCGTTG
CTGGCGTTTTTCCATAGGCTCCGCCCCCCTGACGAGCATCACAAAAATCGACGCTCAAGTCAGAGGTGGC
GAAACCCGACAGGACTATAAAGATACCAGGCGTTTCCCCCTGGAAGCTCCCTCGTGCGCTCTCCTGTTCC
GACCCTGCCGCTTACCGGATACCTGTCCGCCTTTCTCCCTTCGGGAAGCGTGGCGCTTTCTCATAGCTCA
CGCTGTAGGTATCTCAGTTCGGTGTAGGTCGTTCGCTCCAAGCTGGGCTGTGTGCACGAACCCCCCGTTC
AGCCCGACCGCTGCGCCTTATCCGGTAACTATCGTCTTGAGTCCAACCCGGTAAGACACGACTTATCGCC
ACTGGCAGCAGCCACTGGTAACAGGATTAGCAGAGCGAGGTATGTAGGCGGTGCTACAGAGTTCTTGAAG
TGGTGGCCTAACTACGGCTACACTAGAAGAACAGTATTTGGTATCTGCGCTCTGCTGAAGCCAGTTACCT
TCGGAAAAAGAGTTGGTAGCTCTTGATCCGGCAAACAAACCACCGCTGGTAGCGGTGGTTTTTTTGTTTG
CAAGCAGCAGATTACGCGCAGAAAAAAAGGATCTCAAGAAGATCCTTTGATCTTTTCTACGGGGTCTGAC
GCTCAGTGGAACGAAAACTCACGTTAAGGGATTTTGGTCATGAGATTATCAAAAAGGATCTTCACCTAGA
TCCTTTTAAATTAAAAATGAAGTTTTAAATCAATCTAAAGTATATATGAGTAAACTTGGTCTGACAGTTA
CCAATGCTTAATCAGTGAGGCACCTATCTCAGCGATCTGTCTATTTCGTTCATCCATAGTTGCCTGACTC
CCCGTCGTGTAGATAACTACGATACGGGAGGGCTTACCATCTGGCCCCAGTGCTGCAATGATACCGCGAG
ACCCACGCTCACCGGCTCCAGATTTATCAGCAATAAACCAGCCAGCCGGAAGGGCCGAGCGCAGAAGTGG
TCCTGCAACTTTATCCGCCTCCATCCAGTCTATTAATTGTTGCCGGGAAGCTAGAGTAAGTAGTTCGCCA
GTTAATAGTTTGCGCAACGTTGTTGCCATTGCTACAGGCATCGTGGTGTCACGCTCGTCGTTTGGTATGG
CTTCATTCAGCTCCGGTTCCCAACGATCAAGGCGAGTTACATGATCCCCCATGTTGTGCAAAAAAGCGGT
TAGCTCCTTCGGTCCTCCGATCGTTGTCAGAAGTAAGTTGGCCGCAGTGTTATCACTCATGGTTATGGCA
GCACTGCATAATTCTCTTACTGTCATGCCATCCGTAAGATGCTTTTCTGTGACTGGTGAGTACTCAACCA
AGTCATTCTGAGAATAGTGTATGCGGCGACCGAGTTGCTCTTGCCCGGCGTCAATACGGGATAATACCGC
GCCACATAGCAGAACTTTAAAAGTGCTCATCATTGGAAAACGTTCTTCGGGGCGAAAACTCTCAAGGATC
TTACCGCTGTTGAGATCCAGTTCGATGTAACCCACTCGTGCACCCAACTGATCTTCAGCATCTTTTACTT
TCACCAGCGTTTCTGGGTGAGCAAAAACAGGAAGGCAAAATGCCGCAAAAAAGGGAATAAGGGCGACACG
GAAATGTTGAATACTCATACTCTTCCTTTTTCAATATTATTGAAGCATTTATCAGGGTTATTGTCTCATG
AGCGGATACATATTTGAATGTATTTAGAAAAATAAACAAATAGGGGTTCCGCGCACATTTCCCCGAAAAG
TGCCACCTGGGTCGACGAATCTTATAATAAAAGTCATTATTTTGTATAATTAATATATACTAATAAAGGA
CATTTTAAAAATAAAGAATTGAGGCCCAGGTCTGTGACCTCAACTTTGGAGGGCAGTGTGGAGCCTGGCA
CTAAAGGCCCCACACTGCCCTCTCTTGTGAAAATCATTTTGTCAGTTGGAACCAAGGGGCTAACAAACCT
ATCCAGGGTCACACAGCTGTCAAACCCAGGGACCTGCCTCCAGACCTCCCTGCCTCCAAAATTCTCCCTC
AGAGGGTCTGTAGTATCATCACCGTAGCCTTCTATCCTGGGAATCCAAGGCAGAGGGCAATGACAAAGCA
TAGTGTGTGGGTGGCCCCATCTGTCAGGGGTGGGCAGAGGGCTAAGCTTCGGAGGCCAGACCCTTGGCAG
ATGACCCTAGCAGGAATGCCAAGGGCTCTAGGGAGGCAGAGGGTGCCAGCCTGCCCCCATGAGAGAAGGG
GACTGCTGGTAACTCTCTCCCAGGCATGGTGACAGCTGCAGTGTAGGGCAGGACAGAGGCCCCACATGGG
AAGAACTTTCACTCACTCTGCCTGGGGCCTAATCTCATTACTCTGCATGGACCCTCTAGGACCACCCTCT
CTAGTCTCTTTTAATCCCCTCCCTCCCTCTGGGGATACTCCAAGGTCTGCCCCTTGCCAGGTCAGGCCAG
CAGAGGCACATGCAGGCCCCACCCTTCAGTTTTGGCAGACTACCTGTGCCCCACTTCTACAGTCCTCAAA
GTAGGGCCAGGAAGGGCTGGAGAGATGGCTCAGCAGTTAAAAGCACAGACTGCTCTTTCAAAGGTCCTGA
GTTCAAATCCCAGCAACCACATAGTGGCTCACAACCACCCGTAATGAGATCTGACACTCTCTTCTGGTAT
GTCTGAAGTCAGCTACAGTGAACTTATATATAACAATAAATAAATTGAAGAAGAAGAAGAAAAAGAAGAA
AAGGGGGAGCCAGGAAGGCTGAAGGTCCAGTTTCTCTCACCTGCCTGTAGCAGTCTGACATGCCTTCCTG
AAATGGCCTTCTTCTGGACTCCCTGTTTCTCTTGTCCTCCACCCTACCCTGCACCCCTGGCTGGAAATAC
CCAGAGCTACCCTGTGCTAGACAAGTGTTCTACCTCCCTCTCCTTTCTAAGCAGCTCCCAGGACTTTTGT
TTGGGTTCCCATTTCAGGACTGACTGATGGAAAGAGACCCCATGTCCACAGTAAAACTGAGACAGCAACT
CCCCCTTCGAATAGCTGTTCTGAAGCCAGAAGACACTGCATATTGGGTGCTCAGCCAGCCCCTGGCAGAG
GGATCCTCAACGTGGCTTTTATCAGGGATACAGGTTGTCAACATCACATGTGCCAAAGATGTCTCCTGGG
CTGAGGTCAAGTGTGGGAGGAAGGTTGGGATTCAGTGTGTATAATCCTCCTAAGAGTGCTGGGTGCCCCT
GGCTTTGAACTGAGTTCCTTACTACCAGCTCTCTTACAGGACAGGTCCTGTATTGCTCCCATTTTGCAGA
TGTGAGAACTGAGGTTAACGGACAGCTTGTGGGGAGAAGGAGCTGCAACAGAATTCTCCAAAGCAATCTA
TTGCCTCTCAGGACACACTAAAAAACAGGACAGATGCCCAAAACAACTACCCCCCCCCATAGTAATATGC
TCCCTGTTCTCTAGAAGGATTCAGTGTAATGCCCCCCCCCCGCAAGGACTGGCCCGAAACCCCATCACAG
CCATCCAGGGTCCAGCGCTGTCCCTCCTCACCCTGAGCATCCAAGGGGTCCTTTTGGCTCTGGGTCTCCC
TCTCTCCCACCTTCTGCTGCTGTTCCTCATTTACATAAATTATCTCTTCCCCAATTATCTATCCAGCTGT
CCCAACGGTGATCTGTGAATGAATTAAAAACGGAATATAATTTAATAATGGCTGATTAGAAGAAGATTAG
TTGTTATATAAAAAGGAAAAGCCAAGAGCCAGTTAGTTGCCCTTAATCTGAGCCAATACCATCGTTATTC
AGGAAAGCTGCCCTGGCCACCACCGGGCAAGGCAGACATGGGGGCCAGGGTAGGAAGAGCTCAGGGGTGG
GTGGCAGACCACCCCAGAGACAAGAGCCTAAGGTTGATTCCCACGACAGCACACAGACCGGGTGGGTGGC
TGCTATGACTCCCTTCTAAGCGGTTTGAGCCGTGTCTGGAGGTCTATTCATGCCCTCAATTCTAGGCAGC
CAGGACGAAAACCACCAGATTCTCCCGAGGCATCCACGGTGCTCATATGGGCCCCGAACCACCCCTAAGC
AATTTCTGCTCAGTCTAGGATACAGGATTCCCAGAGCACAGGGCAGTTGGGTACACAGATCTCCCTACCA
AGGAATCTGCTTCTCTGGAGTAGGTGGTGAGCGAAAGAATTGCCTGGACTAGCCTGGACTAGCCTGGGAG
GGACTGGCCCAGACAGGGGACCTGGCCCAGGGAAGGGAATCTGGGGTTTCCTTTTAGCATTGCACCCTCA
CTTCAAGTGAACCTTCTCCAGGAAGCCTGGGCTGACGCCCCCAATCTCCCATGCTATGACTTCCTCCATC
AAGAACTGTGGCCCCCTCTGTGTGAGCGGCTCTCAGCCCCCTACTG
Features (pLannotate 1.2.2; 18 found; start..end, strand, type, name):
    747..943     +  promoter       SV40 promoter: SV40 early promoter
    950..976     +  misc_feature   MCS (fragment): multiple cloning site
    984..1703    +  CDS            EGFP: the original enhanced GFP (Yang et al., 1996) mammalian codon-optimized
   1841..2303    +  misc_feature   IRES: internal ribosome entry site (IRES) of the encephalomyocarditis virus (EMCV)
   2316..3816    +  CDS            SEAP (fragment): secreted alkaline phosphatase from human placenta The natural enzyme has a C-terminal transmembrane sequence that is replaced by a GPI anchor.
   4234..4305    +  CDS            HBB (fragment): HBB_PONPY - Experimental evidence at transcript level: Swiss-Prot protein existence level 2. Involved in oxygen transport from the lung to the various peripheral tissues. From Pongo pygmaeus (Bornean orangutan).
   4376..4431    +  polyA_signal   β-globin poly(A) signal: rabbit β-globin polyadenylation signal (Gil and Proudfoot, 1987)
   4816..4832    -  protein_bind   lac operator: The lac repressor binds to the lac operator to inhibit transcription in E. coli. This inhibition can be relieved by adding lactose or isopropyl-β-D-thiogalactopyranoside (IPTG). lac repressor encoded by lacI
   4840..4870    -  promoter       lac promoter: promoter for the E. coli lac operon
   4885..4906    -  protein_bind   CAP binding site: CAP binding activates transcription in the presence of cAMP. E. coli catabolite activator protein
   4919..4958    -  CDS            lacI (fragment): lac repressor; lacI; The lac repressor binds to the lac operator to inhibit transcription in E. coli. This inhibition can be relieved by adding lactose or isopropyl-β-D-thiogalactopyranoside (IPTG).
   4965..4987    +  promoter       SV40 promoter (fragment): SV40 enhancer and early promoter
   5011..5146    +  rep_origin     SV40 ori: SV40 origin of replication
   5166..5300    +  polyA_signal   SV40 poly(A) signal: SV40 polyadenylation signal
   5302..5356    -  CDS            lacI (fragment): lac repressor; lacI; The lac repressor binds to the lac operator to inhibit transcription in E. coli. This inhibition can be relieved by adding lactose or isopropyl-β-D-thiogalactopyranoside (IPTG).
   5539..6127    -  rep_origin     ori: high-copy-number ColE1/pMB1/pBR322/pUC origin of replication
   6298..7158    -  CDS            AmpR: β-lactamase; bla; confers resistance to ampicillin, carbenicillin, and related antibiotics
   7159..7263    -  promoter       AmpR promoter: bla
