[The description below was written by a language model from this plasmid's Addgene catalogue record and pLannotate feature annotations shown in this document.]
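Description:
Vsx2 mR2-22 +SV40 base prom-GFP-IRES-AP is a mammalian enhancer reporter plasmid of about 9.9 kb built on the pCAGEN backbone. It is maintained in E. coli through a high-copy ColE1/pUC-type origin and selected with ampicillin via the AmpR (β-lactamase) cassette. Backbone remnants include lac promoter/operator fragments, an SV40 origin of replication and an SV40 polyadenylation signal.

The test element is mR2-22, a mouse sequence which, judging from the plasmid name and the associated study of conserved VSX2 super-enhancer modules in retinal development, is a candidate regulatory region of the Vsx2 locus. The automated feature table does not annotate this insert. Large unannotated stretches lie upstream of the SV40 promoter and, on the circular map, after the AmpR promoter, and one of these presumably holds it, but its exact position and size are not stated, and the cloning sites are recorded as unknown.

The reporter unit is driven by a basal SV40 early promoter, which is intended to give little expression unless an adjacent enhancer is active. This promoter drives a bicistronic transcript encoding EGFP, followed by an EMCV IRES that permits cap-independent translation of a human placental alkaline phosphatase. The table annotates the latter as a SEAP fragment, and the depositor also describes it as a SEAP reporter. The transcript ends in β-globin sequence with the rabbit β-globin poly(A) signal. Although the catalogue lists EGFP as a C-terminal tag, it acts here as a standalone reporter rather than a fusion partner. Enhancer activity can thus be read out as both fluorescence and alkaline phosphatase activity in cells that receive the plasmid.
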