Addgene plasmid #225887: Vsx2 mR2-22 +SV40 base prom-GFP-IRES-AP
Purpose: Enhancer reporter
Depositing lab: Michael Dyer. Depositing organization: St. Jude Children's Research Hospital. Publication: Evolutionary conservation of VSX2 super-enhancer modules in retinal development. Honnell V, Sweeney S, Norrie J, Parks M, Ramirez C, Jannu AJ, Xu B, Teubner B, Lee AY, Bell C, Dyer MA. Development. 2024 Jul 1;151(13):dev202435. doi: 10.1242/dev.202435. Epub 2024 Jul 12. PubMed 38994775.
Backbone
  Vector backbone: pCAGEN
  Backbone manufacturer: Connie Cepko, Addgene plasmid #11160
  Vector type: Mammalian Expression
Growth in bacteria
  Bacterial resistance: Ampicillin, 100 μg/mL
  Growth temperature: 37°C
  Growth strain: DH5alpha
  Copy number: High Copy
Gene/Insert
  Gene/Insert name: mR2-22
  Species: M. musculus (mouse)
  Tag / fusion protein: EGFP (C terminal on backbone)
  Cloning method: Restriction Enzyme; 5′ cloning site Unknown (unknown if destroyed)
Terms and licenses: Academic/Nonprofit Terms; Industry Terms: Not Available to Industry
Depositor comments: Contains SEAP reporter
How to cite: Vsx2 mR2-22 +SV40 base prom-GFP-IRES-AP was a gift from Michael Dyer (Addgene plasmid # 225887 ; http://n2t.net/addgene:225887 ; RRID:Addgene_225887)
